>Addgene plasmid #170140 | MS2-adRNA (RAB7A-GAC site) | addgene full sequence | sequence record 337248 | Addgene NGS Result
CAAGTTCGGGTGAAGGCCCAGGGCTCGCAGCCAACGTCGGGGCGGCAGGCCCTGCCATAGCAGATCTGCG
CTGATTTTGTAGGTAACCACGTGCGGACCGAGCGGCCGCAGGAACCCCTAGTGATGGAGTTGGCCACTCC
CTCTCTGCGCGCTCGCTCGCTCACTGAGGCCGGGCGACCAAAGGTCGCCCGACGCCCGGGCTTTGCCCGG
GCGGCCTCAGTGAGCGAGCGAGCGCGCAGCTGCCTGCAGGCTTGGATCCCAATGGCGCGCCGAGCTTGGC
TCGAGCATGGTCATAGCTGTTTCCTGTGTGAAATTGTTATCCGCTCACAATTCCACACAACATACGAGCC
GGAAGCATAAAGTGTAAAGCCTGGGGTGCCTAATGAGTGAGCTAACTCACATTAATTGCGTTGCGCTCAC
TGCCCGCTTTCCAGTCGGGAAACCTGTCGTGCCAGCTGCATTAATGAATCGGCCAACGCGCGGGGAGAGG
CGGTTTGCGTATTGGGCGCTCTTCCGCTTCCTCGCTCACTGACTCGCTGCGCTCGGTCGTTCGGCTGCGG
CGAGCGGTATCAGCTCACTCAAAGGCGGTAATACGGTTATCCACAGAATCAGGGGATAACGCAGGAAAGA
ACATGTGAGCAAAAGGCCAGCAAAAGGCCAGGAACCGTAAAAAGGCCGCGTTGCTGGCGTTTTTCCATAG
GCTCCGCCCCCCTGACGAGCATCACAAAAATCGACGCTCAAGTCAGAGGTGGCGAAACCCGACAGGACTA
TAAAGATACCAGGCGTTTCCCCCTGGAAGCTCCCTCGTGCGCTCTCCTGTTCCGACCCTGCCGCTTACCG
GATACCTGTCCGCCTTTCTCCCTTCGGGAAGCGTGGCGCTTTCTCATAGCTCACGCTGTAGGTATCTCAG
TTCGGTGTAGGTCGTTCGCTCCAAGCTGGGCTGTGTGCACGAACCCCCCGTTCAGCCCGACCGCTGCGCC
TTATCCGGTAACTATCGTCTTGAGTCCAACCCGGTAAGACACGACTTATCGCCACTGGCAGCAGCCACTG
GTAACAGGATTAGCAGAGCGAGGTATGTAGGCGGTGCTACAGAGTTCTTGAAGTGGTGGCCTAACTACGG
CTACACTAGAAGAACAGTATTTGGTATCTGCGCTCTGCTGAAGCCAGTTACCTTCGGAAAAAGAGTTGGT
AGCTCTTGATCCGGCAAACAAACCACCGCTGGTAGCGGTGGTTTTTTTGTTTGCAAGCAGCAGATTACGC
GCAGAAAAAAAGGATCTCAAGAAGATCCTTTGATCTTTTCTACGGGGTCTGACGCTCAGTGGAACGAAAA
CTCACGTTAAGGGATTTTGGTCATGAGATTATCAAAAAGGATCTTCACCTAGATCCTTTTAAATTAAAAA
TGAAGTTTTAAATCAATCTAAAGTATATATGAGTAAACTTGGTCTGACAGTTAGAAAAACTCATCGAGCA
TCAAATGAAACTGCAATTTATTCATATCAGGATTATCAATACCATATTTTTGAAAAAGCCGTTTCTGTAA
TGAAGGAGAAAACTCACCGAGGCAGTTCCATAGGATGGCAAGATCCTGGTATCGGTCTGCGATTCCGACT
CGTCCAACATCAATACAACCTATTAATTTCCCCTCGTCAAAAATAAGGTTATCAAGTGAGAAATCACCAT
GAGTGACGACTGAATCCGGTGAGAATGGCAAAAGTTTATGCATTTCTTTCCAGACTTGTTCAACAGGCCA
GCCATTACGCTCGTCATCAAAATCACTCGCATCAACCAAACCGTTATTCATTCGTGATTGCGCCTGAGCG
AGACGAAATACGCGATCGCTGTTAAAAGGACAATTACAAACAGGAATCGAATGCAACCGGCGCAGGAACA
CTGCCAGCGCATCAACAATATTTTCACCTGAATCAGGATATTCTTCTAATACCTGGAATGCTGTTTTCCC
AGGGATCGCAGTGGTGAGTAACCATGCATCATCAGGAGTACGGATAAAATGCTTGATGGTCGGAAGAGGC
ATAAATTCCGTCAGCCAGTTTAGTCTGACCATCTCATCTGTAACATCATTGGCAACGCTACCTTTGCCAT
GTTTCAGAAACAACTCTGGCGCATCGGGCTTCCCATACAATCGATAGATTGTCGCACCTGATTGCCCGAC
ATTATCGCGAGCCCATTTATACCCATATAAATCAGCATCCATGTTGGAATTTAATCGCGGCCTAGAGCAA
GACGTTTCCCGTTGAATATGGCTCATACTCTTCCTTTTTCAATATTATTGAAGCATTTATCAGGGTTATT
GTCTCATGAGCGGATACATATTTGAATGTATTTAGAAAAATAAACAAATAGGGGTTCCGCGCACATTTCC
CCGAAAAGTGCCACCTGACGTCTAAGAAACCATTATTATCATGACATTAACCTATAAAAATAGGCGTATC
ACGAGGCCCTTTCGTCTCGCGCGTTTCGGTGATGACGGTGAAAACCTCTGACACATGCAGCTCCCGGAGA
CGGTCACAGCTTGTCTGTAAGCGGATGCCGGGAGCAGACAAGCCCGTCAGGGCGCGTCAGCGGGTGTTGG
CGGGTGTCGGGGCTGGCTTAACTATGCGGCATCAGAGCAGATTGTACTGAGAGTGCACCATATGCGGTGT
GAAATACCGCACAGATGCGTAAGGAGAAAATACCGCATCAGGCGCCATTCGCCATTCAGGCTGCGCAACT
GTTGGGAAGGGCGATCGGTGCGGGCCTCTTCGCTATTACGCCAGCTGGCGAAAGGGGGATGTGCTGCAAG
GCGATTAAGTTGGGTAACGCCAGGGTTTTCCCAGTCACGACGTTGTAAAACGACGGCCAGTGAATTGACG
CGCCATTGGGATGTTGTAAAACGACGGCCAGTGAACCTGCAGGCAGCTGCGCGCTCGCTCGCTCACTGAG
GCCGCCCGGGCAAAGCCCGGGCGTCGGGCGACCTTTGGTCGCCCGGCCTCAGTGAGCGAGCGAGCGCGCA
GAGAGGGAGTGGCCAACTCCATCACTAGGGGTTCCTGCGGCCGCACGCGTGGAGGAGGGCCTATTTCCCA
TGATTCCTTCATATTTGCATATACGATACAAGGCTGTTAGAGAGATAATTAGAATTAATTTGACTGTAAA
CACAAAGATATTAGTACAAAATACGTGACGTAGAAAGTAATAATTTCTTGGGTAGTTTGCAGTTTTAAAA
TTATGTTTTAAAATGGACTATCATATGCTTACCGTAACTTGAAAGTATTTCGATTTCTTGGCTTTATATA
TCTTGTGGAAAGGACGAAACACCGAACATGAGGATCACCCATGTCTACATAATTCTTGTGCCTACTGTAC
AGAATAACATGAGGATCACCCATGTCTTTTTTTCGTACTGAGTCGCCCAGTCTCAGATAGATCCGACGCC
GCCATCTCTAGGCCCGCGCCGGCCCCCTCGCACAGACTTGTGGGAGAAGCTCGGCTACTCCCCTGCCCCG
GTTAATTTGCATATAATATTTCCTAGTAACTATAGAGGCTTAATGTGCGATAAAAGACAGATAATCTGTT
CTTTTTAATACTAGCTACATTTTACATGATAGGCTTGGATTTCTATAAGAGATACAAATACTAAATTATT
ATTTTAAAAAACAGCACAAAAGGAAACTCACCCTAACTGTAAAGTAATTGTGTGTTTTGAGACTATAAAT
ATCCCTTGGAGAAAAGCCTTGTTTGAATTCCTAGACCCAGCTTTCTTGTACAAAGTTGGCATTAATACGC
GTTGACATTGATTATTGACTAGTTATTAATAGTAATCAATTACGGGGTCATTAGTTCATAGCCCATATAT
GGAGTTCCGCGTTACATAACTTACGGTAAATGGCCCGCCTGGCTGACCGCCCAACGACCCCCGCCCATTG
ACGTCAATAATGACGTATGTTCCCATAGTAACGCCAATAGGGACTTTCCATTGACGTCAATGGGTGGAGT
ATTTACGGTAAACTGCCCACTTGGCAGTACATCAAGTGTATCATATGCCAAGTACGCCCCCTATTGACGT
CAATGACGGTAAATGGCCCGCCTGGCATTATGCCCAGTACATGACCTTATGGGACTTTCCTACTTGGCAG
TACATCTACGTATTAGTCATCGCTATTACCATGGTGATGCGGTTTTGGCAGTACATCAATGGGCGTGGAT
AGCGGTTTGACTCACGGGGATTTCCAAGTCTCCACCCCATTGACGTCAATGGGAGTTTGTTTTGGCACCA
AAATCAACGGGACTTTCCAAAATGTCGTAACAACTCCGCCCCATTGACGCAAATGGGCGGTAGGCGTGTA
CGGTGGGAGGTCTATATAAGCAGAGCTCGTTTAGTGAACCGTCAGATCGCCTGGAGACGCCATCCACGCT
GTTTTGACCTCCATAGAAGACACCGGGACCGATCCAGCCTCCGGACTCTAGAGGATCGAACCCTTAAGGC
CACCATGGTGAGCAAGGGCGAGGAGCTGTTCACCGGGGTGGTGCCCATCCTGGTCGAGCTGGACGGCGAC
GTAAACGGCCACAAGTTCAGCGTGTCCGGCGAGGGCGAGGGCGATGCCACCTACGGCAAGCTGACCCTGA
AGTTCATCTGCACCACCGGCAAGCTGCCCGTGCCCTGGCCCACCCTCGTGACCACCCTGACCTACGGCGT
GCAGTGCTTCAGCCGCTACCCCGACCACATGAAGCAGCACGACTTCTTCAAGTCCGCCATGCCCGAAGGC
TACGTCCAGGAGCGCACCATCTTCTTCAAGGACGACGGCAACTACAAGACCCGCGCCGAGGTGAAGTTCG
AGGGCGACACCCTGGTGAACCGCATCGAGCTGAAGGGCATCGACTTCAAGGAGGACGGCAACATCCTGGG
GCACAAGCTGGAGTACAACTACAACAGCCACAACGTCTATATCATGGCCGACAAGCAGAAGAACGGCATC
AAGGTGAACTTCAAGATCCGCCACAACATCGAGGACGGCAGCGTGCAGCTCGCCGACCACTACCAGCAGA
ACACCCCCATCGGCGACGGCCCCGTGCTGCTGCCCGACAACCACTACCTGAGCACCCAGTCCGCCCTGAG
CAAAGACCCCAACGAGAAGCGCGATCACATGGTCCTGCTGGAGTTCGTGACCGCCGCCGGGATCACTCTC
GGCATGGACGAGCTGTACAAGTACTCAGATCTCGAGCTCAAGTAGCTTAAGGGTTCGATCCCTACTGGTT
AGTAATGAGTTTAAACGGGGGAGGCTAACTGAAACACGGAAGGAGACAATACCGGAAGGAACCCGCGCTA
TGACGGCAATAAAAAGACAGAATAAAACGCACGGGTGTTGGGTCGTTTGTTCATAAACGCGGGGTTCGGT
CCCAGGGCTGGCACTCTGTCGATACCCCACCGAGACCCCATTGGGGCCAATACGCCCGCGTTTCTTCCTT
TTCCCCACCCCACCCCC
Features (pLannotate 1.2.2; 24 found; start..end, strand, type, name):
    110..250     +  repeat_region  AAV2 ITR: inverted terminal repeat of adeno-associated virus serotype 2 inverted
    314..330     -  protein_bind   lac operator: The lac repressor binds to the lac operator to inhibit transcription in E. coli. This inhibition can be relieved by adding lactose or isopropyl-β-D-thiogalactopyranoside (IPTG). lac repressor encoded by lacI
    338..368     -  promoter       lac promoter: promoter for the E. coli lac operon
    383..404     -  protein_bind   CAP binding site: CAP binding activates transcription in the presence of cAMP. E. coli catabolite activator protein
    417..509     -  CDS            lacI (fragment): lac repressor; lacI; The lac repressor binds to the lac operator to inhibit transcription in E. coli. This inhibition can be relieved by adding lactose or isopropyl-β-D-thiogalactopyranoside (IPTG).
    692..1280    -  rep_origin     ori: high-copy-number ColE1/pMB1/pBR322/pUC origin of replication
   1451..2266    -  CDS            KanR: aminoglycoside phosphotransferase; aph(3')-Ia; confers resistance to kanamycin in bacteria or G418 (Geneticin®) in eukaryotes
   2267..2371    -  promoter       AmpR promoter: bla
   2466..2501    +  CDS            rop (fragment): Rop protein, which maintains plasmids at low copy number; rop
   2603..2702    +  misc_feature   bom (fragment): basis of mobility region from pBR322
   2708..2865    -  CDS            lacZα (fragment): LacZα fragment of β-galactosidase; lacZ fragment
   2883..2905    -  CDS            lacZα (fragment): LacZα fragment of β-galactosidase; lacZ fragment
   2906..3046    -  repeat_region  AAV2 ITR: inverted terminal repeat of adeno-associated virus serotype 2 inverted
   3065..3305    +  promoter       U6 promoter: RNA polymerase III promoter for human U6 snRNA
   3316..3334    +  misc_RNA       MS2 stem loop: stem loop that binds the bacteriophage MS2 coat protein
   3367..3385    +  misc_RNA       MS2 stem loop: stem loop that binds the bacteriophage MS2 coat protein
   3420..3733    +  promoter       U6 promoter: RNA polymerase III promoter for mouse U6 snRNA (Das et al., 1988)
   3745..3766    -  protein_bind   attB2 (fragment): mutant version of attB; recombination site for the Gateway® BP reaction BP Clonase™
   3784..4163    +  enhancer       CMV enhancer: human cytomegalovirus immediate early enhancer
   4164..4367    +  promoter       CMV promoter: human cytomegalovirus (CMV) immediate early promoter
   4485..5201    +  CDS            EGFP: EGFP is a basic (constitutively fluorescent) green fluorescent protein published in 1996, derived from Aequorea victoria. It is reported to be a rapidly-maturing weak dimer with moderate acid sensitivity.
   5203..5222    +  misc_feature   MCS (fragment): multiple cloning site
   5324..5372    +  polyA_signal   HSV TK poly(A) signal: herpes simplex virus thymidine kinase polyadenylation signal (Cole and Stacy, 1985)
   5463..2       -  polyA_signal   bGH poly(A) signal (fragment) (across the origin): bovine growth hormone polyadenylation signal
