[The description below was written by a language model from this plasmid's Addgene catalogue record and pLannotate feature annotations shown in this document.]
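Description:
MS2-adRNA (RAB7A-GAC site) is an AAV transfer plasmid for mammalian expression of an ADAR-recruiting guide RNA (adRNA) directed against the human RAB7A transcript. It is propagated in E. coli through a high-copy ColE1/pUC-type origin and selected with kanamycin via an aph(3')-Ia resistance gene driven by the bla promoter. Remnants of lac, lacZα, rop and bom sequences in the bacterial backbone are cloning leftovers rather than functional parts. Two AAV2 inverted terminal repeats bracket the payload, allowing it to be packaged into recombinant AAV particles when rep/cap and helper functions are supplied, although the plasmid can also be used by direct transfection.

Within the ITRs, a human U6 RNA polymerase III promoter drives the insert, MS2-RAB7A(GAC)-MS2: an antisense segment complementary to a GAC-context site in RAB7A mRNA, flanked on each side by an MS2 stem loop. These hairpins bind the bacteriophage MS2 coat protein, so a deaminase domain fused to that coat protein and expressed from a separate construct is tethered to the target transcript, where it can convert the chosen adenosine to inosine. Downstream, the feature table shows a mouse U6 promoter with no annotated RNA following it, a fragment of attB2, and a CMV enhancer/promoter driving EGFP with an HSV TK polyadenylation signal. EGFP presumably serves as a marker of transfected or transduced cells.

The associated work concerns engineering the ADAR2 deaminase domain for improved editing activity and specificity, which fits use of this guide as a test target. The sequenced record is 5,477 nt, somewhat shorter than the approximately 6,100 bp listed in the catalogue.
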