Addgene plasmid #170140: MS2-adRNA (RAB7A-GAC site)
Purpose: AAV vector carrying a MS2 adRNA targeting the RAB7A transcript
Depositing lab: Prashant Mali. Depositing organization: University of California, San Diego (UCSD). Publication: Comprehensive interrogation of the ADAR2 deaminase domain for engineering enhanced RNA editing activity and specificity. Katrekar D, Xiang Y, Palmer N, Saha A, Meluzzi D, Mali P. Elife. 2022 Jan 19;11. pii: 75555. doi: 10.7554/eLife.75555. PubMed 35044296.
Backbone
  Vector backbone: AAV
  Backbone manufacturer: Custom
  Backbone size w/o insert (bp): 6000
  Total vector size (bp): 6100
  Vector type: Mammalian Expression, AAV
Growth in bacteria
  Bacterial resistance: Kanamycin, 50 μg/mL
  Growth temperature: 37°C
  Growth strain: NEB Stable
  Copy number: Unknown
Gene/Insert
  Gene/Insert name: MS2-RAB7A(GAC)-MS2
  gRNA/shRNA sequence: aACATGAGGATCACCCATGTcTACATAATTCTTGTGCCTACTGTACAGAATaACATGAGGATCACCCATGTc
  Species: H. sapiens (human)
  Promoter: Human U6
  Cloning method: Gibson Cloning
  Sequencing primers: 5′ GACTATCATATGCTTACCGT
Terms and licenses: Academic/Nonprofit Terms; Industry Terms: Not Available to Industry
How to cite: MS2-adRNA (RAB7A-GAC site) was a gift from Prashant Mali (Addgene plasmid # 170140 ; http://n2t.net/addgene:170140 ; RRID:Addgene_170140)
