>Addgene plasmid #170140 | MS2-adRNA (RAB7A-GAC site) | depositor partial sequence | sequence record 330196 | Primer binding to the U6 promoter (GACTATCATATGCTTACCGT)
AACATGAGGATCACCCATGTCTACATAATTCTTGTGCCTACTGTACAGAATAACATGAGGATCACCCATG
TCTTTTTT
